Addgene plasmid #65314: HcKan_P
Purpose: receiving vector of promoters for the construction of standard promoter parts in YeastFab work
Depositing lab: Junbiao Dai. Depositing organization: Tsinghua University. Publication: YeastFab: the design and construction of standard biological parts for metabolic engineering in Saccharomyces cerevisiae. Guo Y, Dong J, Zhou T, Auxillos J, Li T, Zhang W, Wang L, Shen Y, Luo Y, Zheng Y, Lin J, Chen GQ, Wu Q, Cai Y, Dai J. Nucleic Acids Res. 2015 May 8. pii: gkv464. 10.1093/nar/gkv464 PubMed 25956650.
Backbone
  Vector backbone: pSMART HcKan
  Backbone manufacturer: Lucigen
  Vector type: Synthetic Biology
Growth in bacteria
  Bacterial resistance: Kanamycin, 50 μg/mL
  Growth temperature: 37°C
  Growth strain: DH5alpha
  Copy number: High Copy
Gene/Insert
  Gene/Insert name: RFP
  Insert size (bp): 1130
  Cloning method: Unknown
  Sequencing primers: 5′ Lac-promoter; 3′ ColE1-Rev
Terms and licenses: Academic/Nonprofit Terms; Industry Terms: Not Available to Industry
Depositor comments: the RFP gene was used for screening positive transformants(original plasmids would appear red due to expression of RFP, when RFP was replaced by desired inserts, the colony was white)
How to cite: HcKan_P was a gift from Junbiao Dai (Addgene plasmid # 65314 ; http://n2t.net/addgene:65314 ; RRID:Addgene_65314)
