[The description below was written by a language model from this plasmid's Addgene catalogue record and pLannotate feature annotations shown in this document.]
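Description:
HcKan_P is a small (about 2.9 kb) high-copy E. coli cloning vector built on the pSMART HcKan backbone and classed as a synthetic biology plasmid. It serves as the receiving (entry) vector for promoter sequences in the YeastFab system, which assembles standardized biological parts for metabolic engineering in Saccharomyces cerevisiae. The plasmid replicates from a ColE1/pUC-type origin and is selected with kanamycin through an aminoglycoside phosphotransferase (KanR) gene, annotated as being driven by a cat promoter. Several transcription terminators (tonB, T7Te, T3Te) flank the marker, origin and cloning region. This is typical of the pSMART design, which insulates inserts from transcription reading in from, or out into, the vector. No yeast origin or yeast selection marker is annotated, so the plasmid appears to act purely as a bacterial part-storage vector.

The roughly 1.1 kb insert is a bacterial RFP reporter cassette bounded by BioBrick prefix and suffix sequences. It contains a short lacI remnant, a CAP binding site, the lac promoter and operator, the mRFP1 coding sequence, and rrnB T1 and T7Te terminators. The cassette is a visual dropout marker: colonies carrying the unmodified vector express mRFP1 and appear red, whereas successful replacement of the cassette with a promoter fragment gives white colonies, so positive transformants can be picked by color. The record lists the cloning method as unknown, and the feature table does not annotate the restriction sites used to exchange the RFP cassette for a promoter part.
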