Features (pLannotate 1.2.2; 15 found; start..end, strand, type, name):
     81..102     +  misc_feature   BioBrick prefix: BioBrick prefix for parts that do not start with "ATG"
    103..190     +  CDS            lacI (fragment): lac repressor; lacI; The lac repressor binds to the lac operator to inhibit transcription in E. coli. This inhibition can be relieved by adding lactose or isopropyl-β-D-thiogalactopyranoside (IPTG).
    203..224     +  protein_bind   CAP binding site: CAP binding activates transcription in the presence of cAMP. E. coli catabolite activator protein
    239..269     +  promoter       lac promoter: promoter for the E. coli lac operon
    277..293     +  protein_bind   lac operator: The lac repressor binds to the lac operator to inhibit transcription in E. coli. This inhibition can be relieved by adding lactose or isopropyl-β-D-thiogalactopyranoside (IPTG). lac repressor encoded by lacI
    329..1003    +  CDS            mRFP1: mRFP1 is a basic (constitutively fluorescent) red fluorescent protein published in 2002, derived from Discosoma sp.. It is reported to be a somewhat slowly-maturing monomer with low acid sensitivity.
   1051..1122    +  terminator     rrnB T1 terminator: transcription terminator T1 from the E. coli rrnB gene
   1138..1165    +  terminator     T7Te terminator: phage T7 early transcription terminator
   1172..1192    +  misc_feature   BioBrick suffix: universal suffix for all parts
   1249..1280    +  terminator     tonB terminator: bidirectional E. coli tonB-P14 transcription terminator
   1281..1383    +  promoter       cat promoter: promoter of the E. coli cat gene encoding chloramphenicol acetyltransferase
   1384..2199    +  CDS            KanR: aminoglycoside phosphotransferase; aph(3')-Ia; confers resistance to kanamycin in bacteria or G418 (Geneticin®) in eukaryotes
   2223..2250    +  terminator     T7Te terminator: phage T7 early transcription terminator
   2262..2849    -  rep_origin     ori: high-copy-number ColE1/pMB1/pBR322/pUC origin of replication
   2871..28      -  terminator     T3Te terminator (across the origin): phage T3 early transcription terminator
>Addgene plasmid #65314 | HcKan_P | depositor full sequence | sequence record 110547 | Full Sequence
AAGAAAGGCCCACCCGTGAAGGTGAGCCAGTGAGTTGATTGCAGTCCAGTTACGCTGGAGTCCGTCTCGG
GCTAGAGACCGAATTCGCGGCCGCTTCTAGAGCAATACGCAAACCGCCTCTCCCCGCGCGTTGGCCGATT
CATTAATGCAGCTGGCACGACAGGTTTCCCGACTGGAAAGCGGGCAGTGAGCGCAACGCAATTAATGTGA
GTTAGCTCACTCATTAGGCACCCCAGGCTTTACACTTTATGCTTCCGGCTCGTATGTTGTGTGGAATTGT
GAGCGGATAACAATTTCACACATACTAGAGAAAGAGGAGAAATACTAGATGGCTTCCTCCGAAGACGTTA
TCAAAGAGTTCATGCGTTTCAAAGTTCGTATGGAAGGTTCCGTTAACGGTCACGAGTTCGAAATCGAAGG
TGAAGGTGAAGGTCGTCCGTACGAAGGTACCCAGACCGCTAAACTGAAAGTTACCAAAGGTGGTCCGCTG
CCGTTCGCTTGGGACATCCTGTCCCCGCAGTTCCAGTACGGTTCCAAAGCTTACGTTAAACACCCGGCTG
ACATCCCGGACTACCTGAAACTGTCCTTCCCGGAAGGTTTCAAATGGGAACGTGTTATGAACTTCGAAGA
CGGTGGTGTTGTTACCGTTACCCAGGACTCCTCCCTGCAAGACGGTGAGTTCATCTACAAAGTTAAACTG
CGTGGTACCAACTTCCCGTCCGACGGTCCGGTTATGCAGAAAAAAACCATGGGTTGGGAAGCTTCCACCG
AACGTATGTACCCGGAAGACGGTGCTCTGAAAGGTGAAATCAAAATGCGTCTGAAACTGAAAGACGGTGG
TCACTACGACGCTGAAGTTAAAACCACCTACATGGCTAAAAAACCGGTTCAGCTGCCGGGTGCTTACAAA
ACCGACATCAAACTGGACATCACCTCCCACAACGAAGACTACACCATCGTTGAACAGTACGAACGTGCTG
AAGGTCGTCACTCCACCGGTGCTTAATAACGCTGATAGTGCTAGTGTAGATCGCTACTAGAGCCAGGCAT
CAAATAAAACGAAAGGCTCAGTCGAAAGACTGGGCCTTTCGTTTTATCTGTTGTTTGTCGGTGAACGCTC
TCTACTAGAGTCACACTGGCTCACCTTCGGGTGGGCCTTTCTGCGTTTATATACTAGTAGCGGCCGCTGC
AGGGTCTCTGATGCGAGACGACTGACCATTTAAATCATACCTGACCTCCATAGCAGAAAGTCAAAAGCCT
CCGACCGGAGGCTTTTGACTTGATCGGCACGTAAGAGGTTCCAACTTTCACCATAATGAAATAAGATCAC
TACCGGGCGTATTTTTTGAGTTATCGAGATTTTCAGGAGCTAAGGAAGCTAAAATGAGCCATATTCAACG
GGAAACGTCTTGCTCGAGGCCGCGATTAAATTCCAACATGGATGCTGATTTATATGGGTATAAATGGGCT
CGCGATAATGTCGGGCAATCAGGTGCGACAATCTATCGATTGTATGGGAAGCCCGATGCGCCAGAGTTGT
TTCTGAAACATGGCAAAGGTAGCGTTGCCAATGATGTTACAGATGAGATGGTCAGGCTAAACTGGCTGAC
GGAATTTATGCCTCTTCCGACCATCAAGCATTTTATCCGTACTCCTGATGATGCATGGTTACTCACCACT
GCGATCCCAGGGAAAACAGCATTCCAGGTATTAGAAGAATATCCTGATTCAGGTGAAAATATTGTTGATG
CGCTGGCAGTGTTCCTGCGCCGGTTGCATTCGATTCCTGTTTGTAATTGTCCTTTTAACGGCGATCGCGT
ATTTCGTCTCGCTCAGGCGCAATCACGAATGAATAACGGTTTGGTTGGTGCGAGTGATTTTGATGACGAG
CGTAATGGCTGGCCTGTTGAACAAGTCTGGAAAGAAATGCATAAGCTTTTGCCATTCTCACCGGATTCAG
TCGTCACTCATGGTGATTTCTCACTTGATAACCTTATTTTTGACGAGGGGAAATTAATAGGTTGTATTGA
TGTTGGACGAGTCGGAATCGCAGACCGATACCAGGATCTTGCCATCCTATGGAACTGCCTCGGTGAGTTT
TCTCCTTCATTACAGAAACGGCTTTTTCAAAAATATGGTATTGATAATCCTGATATGAATAAATTGCAGT
TTCACTTGATGCTCGATGAGTTTTTCTAATGAGGGCCCAAATGTAATCACCTGGCTCACCTTCGGGTGGG
CCTTTCTGCGTTGCTGGCGTTTTTCCATAGGCTCCGCCCCCCTGACGAGCATCACAAAAATCGATGCTCA
AGTCAGAGGTGGCGAAACCCGACAGGACTATAAAGATACCAGGCGTTTCCCCCTGGAAGCTCCCTCGTGC
GCTCTCCTGTTCCGACCCTGCCGCTTACCGGATACCTGTCCGCCTTTCTCCCTTCGGGAAGCGTGGCGCT
TTCTCATAGCTCACGCTGTAGGTATCTCAGTTCGGTGTAGGTCGTTCGCTCCAAGCTGGGCTGTGTGCAC
GAACCCCCCGTTCAGCCCGACCGCTGCGCCTTATCCGGTAACTATCGTCTTGAGTCCAACCCGGTAAGAC
ACGACTTATCGCCACTGGCAGCAGCCACTGGTAACAGGATTAGCAGAGCGAGGTATGTAGGCGGTGCTAC
AGAGTTCTTGAAGTGGTGGCCTAACTACGGCTACACTAGAAGAACAGTATTTGGTATCTGCGCTCTGCTG
AAGCCAGTTACCTCGGAAAAAGAGTTGGTAGCTCTTGATCCGGCAAACAAACCACCGCTGGTAGCGGTGG
TTTTTTTGTTTGCAAGCAGCAGATTACGCGCAGAAAAAAAGGATCTCAAGAAGATCCTTTGATTTTCTAC
CG
