>Addgene plasmid #65314 | HcKan_P | addgene partial sequence | sequence record 122338 | Lac-promoter 5'-CACTTTATGCTTCCGGCTCG-3'
CACATACTAGAGAAAGAGGAGAAATACTAGATGGCTTCCTCCGAAGACGTTATCAAAGAGTTCATGCGTT
TCAAAGTTCGTATGGAAGGTTCCGTTAACGGTCACGAGTTCGAAATCGAAGGTGAAGGTGAAGGTCGTCC
GTACGAAGGTACCCAGACCGCTAAACTGAAAGTTACCAAAGGTGGTCCGCTGCCGTTCGCTTGGGACATC
CTGTCCCCGCAGTTCCAGTACGGTTCCAAAGCTTACGTTAAACACCCGGCTGACATCCCGGACTACCTGA
AACTGTCCTTCCCGGAAGGTTTCAAATGGGAACGTGTTATGAACTTCGAAGACGGTGGTGTTGTTACCGT
TACCCAGGACTCCTCCCTGCAAGACGGTGAGTTCATCTACAAAGTTAAACTGCGTGGTACCAACTTCCCG
TCCGACGGTCCGGTTATGCAGAAAAAAACCATGGGTTGGGAAGCTTCCACCGAACGTATGTACCCGGAAG
ACGGTGCTCTGAAAGGTGAAATCAAAATGCGTCTGAAACTGAAAGACGGTGGTCACTACGACGCTGAAGT
TAAAACCACCTACATGGCTAAAAAACCGGTTCAGCTGCCGGGTGCTTACAAAACCGACATCAAACTGGAC
ATCACCTCCCACAACGAAGACTACACCATCGTTGAACAGTACGAACGTGCTGAAGGTCGTCACTCCACCG
GTGCTTAATAACGCTGATAGTGCTAGTGTAGATCGCTACTAGAGCCAGGCATCAAATAAAACGAAAGGCT
CAGTCGAAAGACTGGGCCTTTCGTTTTATCTGTTGTTTGTCGGTGAACGCTCTCTACTAGAGTCACACTG
GCTCACCTTCGG
