>Addgene plasmid #65314 | HcKan_P | addgene partial sequence | sequence record 124389 | Kan-R 5'-ATCGCGAGCCCATTTATACC-3'
ATCGCGGCCTCGAGCAAGACGTTTCCCGTTGAATATGGCTCATTTTAGCTTCCTTAGCTCCTGAAAATCT
CGATAACTCAAAAAATACGCCCGGTAGTGATCTTATTTCATTATGGTGAAAGTTGGAACCTCTTACGTGC
CGATCAAGTCAAAAGCCTCCGGTCGGAGGCTTTTGACTTTCTGCTATGGAGGTCAGGTATGATTTAAATG
GTCAGTCGTCTCGCATCAGAGACCCTGCAGCGGCCGCTACTAGTATATAAACGCAGAAAGGCCCACCCGA
AGGTGAGCCAGTGTGACTCTAGTAGAGAGCGTTCACCGACAAACAACAGATAAAACGAAAGGCCCAGTCT
TTCGACTGAGCCTTTCGTTTTATTTGATGCCTGGCTCTAGTAGCGATCTACACTAGCACTATCAGCGTTA
TTAAGCACCGGTGGAGTGACGACCTTCAGCACGTTCGTACTGTTCAACGATGGTGTAGTCTTCGTTGTGG
GAGGTGATGTCCAGTTTGATGTCGGTTTTGTAAGCACCCGGCAGCTGAACCGGTTTTTTAGCCATGTAGG
TGGTTTTAACTTCAGCGTCGTAGTGACCACCGTCTTTCAGTTTCAGACGCATTTTGATTTCACCTTTCAG
AGCACCGTCTTCCGGGTACATACGTTCGGTGGAAGCTTCCCAACCCATGGTTTTTTTCTGCATAACCGGA
CCGTCGGACGGGAAGTTGGTACCACGCAGTTTAACTTTGTAGATGAACTCACCGTCTTGCAGGGAGGAGT
CCTGGGTAACGGTAACAACACCACCGTCTTCGAAGTTCATAACACGTTCC
